Addgene plasmid #140059: Endoplasmic reticulum-targeted optodPLD
Purpose: Encodes CRY2-mCherry-dPLD-P2A-CIBN-Sac1(TM) for mammalian expression
Depositing lab: Jeremy Baskin. Publication: Spatiotemporal control of phosphatidic acid signaling with optogenetic, engineered phospholipase Ds. Tei R, Baskin JM. J Cell Biol. 2020 Mar 2;219(3). pii: 133675. doi: 10.1083/jcb.201907013. PubMed 31999306.
Backbone
  Vector backbone: pCDNA5/FRT/TO
  Backbone manufacturer: Thermo Fisher Scientific
  Backbone size w/o insert (bp): 5137
  Total vector size (bp): 9765
  Vector type: Mammalian Expression
  Selectable markers: Hygromycin
Growth in bacteria
  Bacterial resistance: Ampicillin, 100 μg/mL
  Growth temperature: 37°C
  Growth strain: DH5alpha
  Copy number: High Copy
Gene/Insert
  Gene/Insert name: Phospholipase D
  Species: Streptomyces sp. PMF
  Insert size (bp): 1518
  Mutation: H170A (catalytic dead)
  GenBank ID: UniProtKB P84147
  Tag / fusion protein: CRY2 (N terminal on insert); mCherry (N terminal on insert); P2A (C terminal on insert); CIBN (C terminal on insert); Sac1(TM) (C terminal on insert)
Terms and licenses: Academic/Nonprofit Terms; Industry Terms: Not Available to Industry
How to cite: Endoplasmic reticulum-targeted optodPLD was a gift from Jeremy Baskin (Addgene plasmid # 140059 ; http://n2t.net/addgene:140059 ; RRID:Addgene_140059)
