[The description below was written by a language model from this plasmid's Addgene catalogue record and pLannotate feature annotations shown in this document.]
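Description:
Endoplasmic reticulum-targeted optodPLD is a mammalian expression plasmid built on the pcDNA5/FRT/TO backbone. It is propagated in E. coli through a high-copy ColE1/pUC-type origin with ampicillin resistance (AmpR). Expression is driven by the CMV enhancer/promoter followed by short tet operator-like elements, consistent with the tetracycline-regulatable "TO" design, in which transcription is repressed in cells that express the Tet repressor and otherwise constitutive. It ends at a bGH polyadenylation signal. Downstream lies an FRT site directly ahead of a hygromycin resistance gene with an SV40 poly(A). This arrangement allows FLP-mediated integration into a host cell line carrying a matching FRT locus, with hygromycin selection of stable integrants. An f1 ori fragment and lac promoter/operator remnants are backbone carry-overs.

The payload is a single open reading frame encoding CRY2-mCherry-dPLD-P2A-CIBN-Sac1(TM). The first product fuses the CRY2 photolyase homology region from Arabidopsis to the red fluorescent protein mCherry and a phospholipase D from Streptomyces sp. PMF that carries the H170A mutation, recorded as catalytically dead. The annotation tool matched this region to a related Streptomyces antibioticus PLD. The P2A peptide separates this fusion from CIBN joined to a Sac1 transmembrane segment, which anchors CIBN at the ER membrane. Blue light induces CRY2 binding to CIBN, recruiting the mCherry-tagged PLD to the ER.

Because the enzyme is inactive, the construct presumably serves as a negative control for active optogenetic PLDs used to control phosphatidic acid signaling in space and time. The two sequence records (9,788 and 9,765 nt) show the same feature order and differ mainly in the tet operator region.
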