Features (pLannotate 1.2.2; 24 found; start..end, strand, type, name):
    208..796     -  rep_origin     ori: high-copy-number ColE1/pMB1/pBR322/pUC origin of replication
    967..1827    -  CDS            AmpR: β-lactamase; bla; confers resistance to ampicillin, carbenicillin, and related antibiotics
   1828..1932    -  promoter       AmpR promoter: bla
   1991..2043    -  misc_feature   bom (fragment): basis of mobility region from pBR322
   2198..2577    +  enhancer       CMV enhancer: human cytomegalovirus immediate early enhancer
   2578..2781    +  promoter       CMV promoter: human cytomegalovirus (CMV) immediate early promoter
   2782..2801    +  promoter       tight TRE promoter (fragment): Tet-responsive promoter PTight, consisting of seven tet operator sequences followed by the minimal CMV promoter
   2808..2841    +  promoter       TRE3GV promoter (fragment): 3rd-generation Tet-responsive promoter that can be activated by binding of Tet-On® 3G, optimized for retroviral and lentiviral vectors
   2935..4428    +  CDS            CRY2PHR: N-terminal photolyase homology region of Arabidopsis thaliana cryptochrome 2 binds to CIB1 upon exposure to blue light (Kennedy et al., 2010)
   4462..5166    +  CDS            mCherry: mCherry is a basic (constitutively fluorescent) red fluorescent protein published in 2004, derived from Discosoma sp.. It is reported to be a very rapidly-maturing monomer with low acid sensitivity.
   5251..6738    +  CDS            PLD_STRAT (fragment): Experimental evidence at protein level: Swiss-Prot protein existence level 1. From Streptomyces antibioticus.
   6844..7353    +  CDS            CIBN: N-terminal portion of the CIB1 transcription factor from Arabidopsis thaliana binds to CRY2 (cryptochrome 2) that has absorbed blue light (Kennedy et al., 2010)
   7372..7572    +  CDS            SACM1L (fragment): SAC1_BOVIN - Also known as SAC1 From Bos taurus (Bovine).
   7686..7910    +  polyA_signal   bGH poly(A) signal: bovine growth hormone polyadenylation signal
   7914..7935    +  promoter       SV40 promoter (fragment): SV40 enhancer and early promoter
   7956..8189    +  rep_origin     f1 ori (fragment) (sequence partly withheld): f1 bacteriophage origin of replication; arrow indicates direction of (+) strand synthesis
   8194..8241    +  protein_bind   FRT: FLP-mediated recombination occurs in the 8-bp core sequence TCTAGAAA (Turan and Bode, 2011). FLP recombinase from the Saccharomyces cerevisiae 2μ plasmid
   8249..9271    +  CDS            HygR: aminoglycoside phosphotransferase from E. coli; aph(4)-Ia; confers resistance to hygromycin
   9281..9406    +  CDS            ble (fragment): BLE_KLEPN - Experimental evidence at protein level: Swiss-Prot protein existence level 1. Binding protein with a strong affinity to the bleomycin family of antibiotics. Binds to CL990; an antimitotic-antibiotic compound. From Klebsiella pneumoniae.
   9401..9522    +  polyA_signal   SV40 poly(A) signal: SV40 polyadenylation signal
   9595..9611    -  protein_bind   lac operator: The lac repressor binds to the lac operator to inhibit transcription in E. coli. This inhibition can be relieved by adding lactose or isopropyl-β-D-thiogalactopyranoside (IPTG). lac repressor encoded by lacI
   9619..9649    -  promoter       lac promoter: promoter for the E. coli lac operon
   9664..9685    -  protein_bind   CAP binding site: CAP binding activates transcription in the presence of cAMP. E. coli catabolite activator protein
   9698..25      -  CDS            lacI (fragment) (across the origin): lac repressor; lacI; The lac repressor binds to the lac operator to inhibit transcription in E. coli. This inhibition can be relieved by adding lactose or isopropyl-β-D-thiogalactopyranoside (IPTG).
>Addgene plasmid #140059 | Endoplasmic reticulum-targeted optodPLD | depositor full sequence | sequence record 271182 | Endoplasmic reticulum-targeted optodPLD sequence 9765 bps
GAGAGGCGGTTTGCGTATTGGGCGCTCTTCCGCTTCCTCGCTCACTGACTCGCTGCGCTCGGTCGTTCGG
CTGCGGCGAGCGGTATCAGCTCACTCAAAGGCGGTAATACGGTTATCCACAGAATCAGGGGATAACGCAG
GAAAGAACATGTGAGCAAAAGGCCAGCAAAAGGCCAGGAACCGTAAAAAGGCCGCGTTGCTGGCGTTTTT
CCATAGGCTCCGCCCCCCTGACGAGCATCACAAAAATCGACGCTCAAGTCAGAGGTGGCGAAACCCGACA
GGACTATAAAGATACCAGGCGTTTCCCCCTGGAAGCTCCCTCGTGCGCTCTCCTGTTCCGACCCTGCCGC
TTACCGGATACCTGTCCGCCTTTCTCCCTTCGGGAAGCGTGGCGCTTTCTCATAGCTCACGCTGTAGGTA
TCTCAGTTCGGTGTAGGTCGTTCGCTCCAAGCTGGGCTGTGTGCACGAACCCCCCGTTCAGCCCGACCGC
TGCGCCTTATCCGGTAACTATCGTCTTGAGTCCAACCCGGTAAGACACGACTTATCGCCACTGGCAGCAG
CCACTGGTAACAGGATTAGCAGAGCGAGGTATGTAGGCGGTGCTACAGAGTTCTTGAAGTGGTGGCCTAA
CTACGGCTACACTAGAAGAACAGTATTTGGTATCTGCGCTCTGCTGAAGCCAGTTACCTTCGGAAAAAGA
GTTGGTAGCTCTTGATCCGGCAAACAAACCACCGCTGGTAGCGGTGGTTTTTTTGTTTGCAAGCAGCAGA
TTACGCGCAGAAAAAAAGGATCTCAAGAAGATCCTTTGATCTTTTCTACGGGGTCTGACGCTCAGTGGAA
CGAAAACTCACGTTAAGGGATTTTGGTCATGAGATTATCAAAAAGGATCTTCACCTAGATCCTTTTAAAT
TAAAAATGAAGTTTTAAATCAATCTAAAGTATATATGAGTAAACTTGGTCTGACAGTTACCAATGCTTAA
TCAGTGAGGCACCTATCTCAGCGATCTGTCTATTTCGTTCATCCATAGTTGCCTGACTCCCCGTCGTGTA
GATAACTACGATACGGGAGGGCTTACCATCTGGCCCCAGTGCTGCAATGATACCGCGAGACCCACGCTCA
CCGGCTCCAGATTTATCAGCAATAAACCAGCCAGCCGGAAGGGCCGAGCGCAGAAGTGGTCCTGCAACTT
TATCCGCCTCCATCCAGTCTATTAATTGTTGCCGGGAAGCTAGAGTAAGTAGTTCGCCAGTTAATAGTTT
GCGCAACGTTGTTGCCATTGCTACAGGCATCGTGGTGTCACGCTCGTCGTTTGGTATGGCTTCATTCAGC
TCCGGTTCCCAACGATCAAGGCGAGTTACATGATCCCCCATGTTGTGCAAAAAAGCGGTTAGCTCCTTCG
GTCCTCCGATCGTTGTCAGAAGTAAGTTGGCCGCAGTGTTATCACTCATGGTTATGGCAGCACTGCATAA
TTCTCTTACTGTCATGCCATCCGTAAGATGCTTTTCTGTGACTGGTGAGTACTCAACCAAGTCATTCTGA
GAATAGTGTATGCGGCGACCGAGTTGCTCTTGCCCGGCGTCAATACGGGATAATACCGCGCCACATAGCA
GAACTTTAAAAGTGCTCATCATTGGAAAACGTTCTTCGGGGCGAAAACTCTCAAGGATCTTACCGCTGTT
GAGATCCAGTTCGATGTAACCCACTCGTGCACCCAACTGATCTTCAGCATCTTTTACTTTCACCAGCGTT
TCTGGGTGAGCAAAAACAGGAAGGCAAAATGCCGCAAAAAAGGGAATAAGGGCGACACGGAAATGTTGAA
TACTCATACTCTTCCTTTTTCAATATTATTGAAGCATTTATCAGGGTTATTGTCTCATGAGCGGATACAT
ATTTGAATGTATTTAGAAAAATAAACAAATAGGGGTTCCGCGCACATTTCCCCGAAAAGTGCCACCTGAC
GTCGACGGATCGGGAGATCTCCCGATCCCCTATGGTGCACTCTCAGTACAATCTGCTCTGATGCCGCATA
GTTAAGCCAGTATCTGCTCCCTGCTTGTGTGTTGGAGGTCGCTGAGTAGTGCGCGAGCAAAATTTAAGCT
ACAACAAGGCAAGGCTTGACCGACAATTGCATGAAGAATCTGCTTAGGGTTAGGCGTTTTGCGCTGCTTC
GCGATGTACGGGCCAGATATACGCGTTGACATTGATTATTGACTAGTTATTAATAGTAATCAATTACGGG
GTCATTAGTTCATAGCCCATATATGGAGTTCCGCGTTACATAACTTACGGTAAATGGCCCGCCTGGCTGA
CCGCCCAACGACCCCCGCCCATTGACGTCAATAATGACGTATGTTCCCATAGTAACGCCAATAGGGACTT
TCCATTGACGTCAATGGGTGGAGTATTTACGGTAAACTGCCCACTTGGCAGTACATCAAGTGTATCATAT
GCCAAGTACGCCCCCTATTGACGTCAATGACGGTAAATGGCCCGCCTGGCATTATGCCCAGTACATGACC
TTATGGGACTTTCCTACTTGGCAGTACATCTACGTATTAGTCATCGCTATTACCATGGTGATGCGGTTTT
GGCAGTACATCAATGGGCGTGGATAGCGGTTTGACTCACGGGGATTTCCAAGTCTCCACCCCATTGACGT
CAATGGGAGTTTGTTTTGGCACCAAAATCAACGGGACTTTCCAAAATGTCGTAACAACTCCGCCCCATTG
ACGCAAATGGGCGGTAGGCGTGTACGGTGGGAGGTCTATATAAGCAGAGCTCTCCCTATCAGTGATAGAG
AGTCGACGAGCTCGTTTAGTGAACCGTCAGATCGCCTGGAGACGCCATCCACGCTGTTTTGACCTCCATA
GAAGACACCGGGACCGATCCAGCCTCCGGACTCTAGCGTTTAAACTTAAGCTTGGTACGCCACCATGAAG
ATGGACAAAAAGACTATAGTTTGGTTTAGAAGAGACCTAAGGATTGAGGATAATCCTGCATTAGCAGCAG
CTGCTCACGAAGGATCTGTTTTTCCTGTCTTCATTTGGTGTCCTGAAGAAGAAGGACAGTTTTATCCTGG
AAGAGCTTCAAGATGGTGGATGAAACAATCACTTGCTCACTTATCTCAATCCTTGAAGGCTCTTGGATCT
GACCTCACTTTAATCAAAACCCACAACACGATTTCAGCGATCTTGGATTGTATCCGCGTTACCGGTGCTA
CAAAAGTCGTCTTTAACCACCTCTATGATCCTGTTTCGTTAGTTCGGGACCATACCGTAAAGGAGAAGCT
GGTGGAACGTGGGATCTCTGTGCAAAGCTACAATGGAGATCTATTGTATGAACCGTGGGAGATATACTGC
GAAAAGGGCAAACCTTTTACGAGTTTCAATTCTTACTGGAGGAAATGCTTAGATATGTCGATTGAATCCG
TTATGCTTCCTCCTCCTTGGCGGTTGATGCCAATAACTGCAGCGGCTGAAGCGATTTGGGCGTGTTCGAT
TGAAGAACTAGGGCTGGAGAATGAGGCCGAGAAACCGAGCAATGCGTTGTTAACTAGAGCTTGGTCTCCA
GGATGGAGCAATGCTGATAAGTTACTAAATGAGTTCATCGAGAAGCAGTTGATAGATTATGCAAAGAACA
GCAAGAAAGTTGTTGGGAATTCTACTTCACTACTTTCTCCGTATCTCCATTTCGGGGAAATAAGCGTCAG
ACACGTTTTCCAGTGTGCCCGGATGAAACAAATTATATGGGCAAGAGATAAGAACAGTGAAGGAGAAGAA
AGTGCAGATCTTTTTCTTAGGGGAATCGGTTTAAGAGAGTATTCTCGGTATATATGTTTCAACTTCCCGT
TTACTCACGAGCAATCGTTGTTGAGTCATCTTCGGTTTTTCCCTTGGGATGCTGATGTTGATAAGTTCAA
GGCCTGGAGACAAGGCAGGACCGGTTATCCGTTGGTGGATGCCGGAATGAGAGAGCTTTGGGCTACCGGA
TGGATGCATAACAGAATAAGAGTGATTGTTTCAAGCTTTGCTGTGAAGTTTCTTCTCCTTCCATGGAAAT
GGGGAATGAAGTATTTCTGGGATACACTTTTGGATGCTGATTTGGAATGTGACATCCTTGGCTGGCAGTA
TATCTCTGGGAGTATCCCCGATGGCCACGAGCTTGATCGCTTGGACAATCCCGCGTTACAAGGCGCCAAA
TATGACCCAGAAGGTGAGTACATAAGGCAATGGCTTCCCGAGCTTGCGAGATTGCCAACTGAATGGATCC
ATCATCCATGGGACGCTCCTTTAACCGTACTCAAAGCTTCTGGTGTGGAACTCGGAACAAACTATGCGAA
ACCCATTGTAGACATCGACACAGCTCGTGAGCTACTAGCTAAAGCTATTTCAAGAACCCGTGAAGCACAG
ATCATGATCGGAGCAGCAGGTGGAGGCGGTTCAGGCGGAGGTGGCAGCGGCGTGAGCAAGGGCGAGGAGG
ATAACATGGCCATCATCAAGGAGTTCATGCGCTTCAAGGTGCACATGGAGGGCTCCGTGAACGGCCACGA
GTTCGAGATCGAGGGCGAGGGCGAGGGCCGCCCCTACGAGGGCACCCAGACCGCCAAGCTGAAGGTGACC
AAGGGTGGCCCCCTGCCCTTCGCCTGGGACATCCTGTCCCCTCAGTTCATGTACGGCTCCAAGGCCTACG
TGAAGCACCCCGCCGACATCCCCGACTACTTGAAGCTGTCCTTCCCCGAGGGCTTCAAGTGGGAGCGCGT
GATGAACTTCGAGGACGGCGGCGTGGTGACCGTGACCCAGGACTCCTCCCTGCAGGACGGCGAGTTCATC
TACAAGGTGAAGCTGCGCGGCACCAACTTCCCCTCCGACGGCCCCGTAATGCAGAAGAAGACCATGGGCT
GGGAGGCCTCCTCCGAGCGGATGTACCCCGAGGACGGCGCCCTGAAGGGCGAGATCAAGCAGAGGCTGAA
GCTGAAGGACGGCGGCCACTACGACGCTGAGGTCAAGACCACCTACAAGGCCAAGAAGCCCGTGCAGCTG
CCCGGCGCCTACAACGTCAACATCAAGTTGGACATCACCTCCCACAACGAGGACTACACCATCGTGGAAC
AGTACGAACGCGCCGAGGGCCGCCACTCCACCGGCGGCATGGACGAGCTGTACAAGAGATCTCGAAGCGC
GGCCGCGGGAGCAGGAGGAGCAGCTCGAGGCGCAGCAGCGGGAGCAGGAGGAGCAGGTCGATCGGGCGGA
TCTGCAGATTCAGCTACACCACATTTGGACGCCGTTGAGCAAACATTGAGGCAAGTGTCCCCAGGCCTGG
AGGGCGATGTATGGGAAAGAACTAGTGGAAATAAATTGGACGGAAGTGCCGCTGATCCCAGTGATTGGTT
GTTGCAAACCCCAGGATGTTGGGGCGATGATAAATGCGCTGACAGAGTTGGGACAAAAAGGTTGCTGGCT
AAGATGACTGAAAATATAGGGAATGCCACCAGAACCGTAGATATTAGTACACTTGCACCTTTCCCAAACG
GCGCATTCCAAGACGCTATTGTCGCTGGTTTGAAGGAGTCCGCAGCTAAAGGCAATAAGTTGAAAGTTAG
GATACTGGTTGGGGCTGCACCCGTCTACCACATGAATGTAATACCTTCCAAGTATAGGGACGAATTGACT
GCAAAACTTGGCAAAGCCGCAGAAAACATAACTTTGAACGTGGCTAGTATGACTACATCAAAAACAGCTT
TCTCCTGGAACGCTAGCAAAATCTTGGTTGTAGACGGGCAAAGTGCCCTTACTGGTGGAATAAATAGCTG
GAAGGATGATTACTTGGATACTACTCATCCAGTGTCTGATGTTGATCTTGCACTGACCGGACCAGCTGCA
GGCTCTGCCGGTAGATACCTTGACACTTTGTGGACATGGACCTGCCAAAACAAGAGTAACATCGCTTCCG
TCTGGTTTGCAGCTTCCGGCAACGCAGGGTGCATGCCCACTATGCATAAAGATACAAACCCCAAGGCATC
ACCTGCCACCGGGAATGTCCCAGTAATAGCCGTTGGAGGGTTGGGCGTTGGCATCAAAGATGTGGACCCC
AAGTCCACTTTCAGGCCCGATCTGCCAACAGCTAGCGATACTAAGTGTGTGGTAGGACTTCACGACAATA
CTAACGCCGATAGAGACTATGATACAGTCAACCCAGAAGAGAGTGCCTTGAGAGCTCTTGTTGCTTCAGC
AAAAGGTCACATTGAAATATCTCAGCAGGATTTGAACGCTACATGTCCACCCTTGCCTAGGTATGACATT
AGATTGTACGATGCCTTGGCTGCTAAAATGGCTGCTGGGGTTAAGGTGAGAATTGTGGTTAGCGACCCAG
CCAACAGGGGCGCAGTGGGCAGTGGGGGTTACAGCCAAATAAAATCACTTAGTGAAATATCAGACACTTT
GAGAAACAGGCTTGCAAATATCACAGGCGGTCAACAAGCTGCCAAAACTGCAATGTGTAGCAATTTGCAG
CTTGCAACCTTTAGATCCTCCCCCAACGGCAAATGGGCAGACGGGCATCCTTATGCCCAACACCATAAGT
TGGTTTCCGTCGACTCATCCACATTTTATATCGGTTCAAAAAATTTGTACCCATCCTGGCTGCAAGATTT
TGGCTACATAGTGGAATCCCCAGAGGCTGCCAAGCAACTGGATGCCAAATTGCTTGACCCTCAGTGGAAG
TACTCACAGGAGACTGCAACAGTGGATTACGCAAGAGGAATCTGCAACGCTGGAAGCGGCGCTACAAACT
TTAGTCTGCTCAAGCAGGCTGGCGATGTCGAGGAAAACCCAGGTCCCGGTACCATGAATGGAGCTATAGG
AGGTGACCTTTTGCTCAATTTTCCTGACATGTCGGTCCTAGAGCGCCAAAGGGCTCACCTCAAGTACCTC
AATCCCACCTTTGATTCTCCTCTCGCCGGCTTCTTTGCCGATTCTTCAATGATTACCGGCGGCGAGATGG
ACAGCTATCTTTCGACTGCCGGTTTGAATCTTCCGATGATGTACGGTGAGACGACGGTGGAAGGTGATTC
AAGACTCTCAATTTCGCCGGAAACGACGCTTGGGACTGGAAATTTCAAGGCAGCGAAGTTTGATACAGAG
ACTAAGGATTGTAATGAGGCGGCGAAGAAGATGACGATGAACAGAGATGACCTAGTAGAAGAAGGAGAAG
AAGAGAAGTCGAAAATAACAGAGCAAAACAATGGGAGCACAAAAAGCATCAAGAAGATGAAACACAAAGC
CAAGAAAGAAGAGAACAATTTCTCTAATGATTCATCTAAAGTGACGAAGGAATTGGAGAAAACGGATTAT
ATTCATGTGACCGGTGGCGCCTTCCTGGCTTTGCCTGTTATCATGGTTGTTGCCTTTTCAATGTGCATTA
TCTGTTTGCTTATGGCTGGTGACACTTGGACAGAAACACTGGCCTATGTGCTCTTCTGGGGAGTTGCAAG
CATTGGAACATTTTTTATCATTCTTTACAATGGCAAAGATTTTGTCGATGCTCCCAGACTGGTCCAGAAA
GAAAAGATAGACTGAGTACCGAGCTCGGATCCACTAGTCCAGTGTGGTGGAATTCTGCAGATATCCAGCA
CAGTGGCGGCCGCTCGAGTCTAGAGGGCCCGTTTAAACCCGCTGATCAGCCTCGACTGTGCCTTCTAGTT
GCCAGCCATCTGTTGTTTGCCCCTCCCCCGTGCCTTCCTTGACCCTGGAAGGTGCCACTCCCACTGTCCT
TTCCTAATAAAATGAGGAAATTGCATCGCATTGTCTGAGTAGGTGTCATTCTATTCTGGGGGGTGGGGTG
GGGCAGGACAGCAAGGGGGAGGATTGGGAAGACAATAGCAGGCATGCTGGGGATGCGGTGGGCTCTATGG
CTTCTGAGGCGGAAAGAACCAGCTGGGGCTCTAGGGGGTATCCCC
[124 nt withheld, positions 7956-8079]
C
[91 nt withheld, positions 8081-8171]
AGGGTGATGGTTCACGTACCTAGAAGTTCCTATTCCGAAGTTCCTATTCTCTAGAAAGTATAGGAACTTC
CTTGGCCAAAAAGCCTGAACTCACCGCGACGTCTGTCGAGAAGTTTCTGATCGAAAAGTTCGACAGCGTC
TCCGACCTGATGCAGCTCTCGGAGGGCGAAGAATCTCGTGCTTTCAGCTTCGATGTAGGAGGGCGTGGAT
ATGTCCTGCGGGTAAATAGCTGCGCCGATGGTTTCTACAAAGATCGTTATGTTTATCGGCACTTTGCATC
GGCCGCGCTCCCGATTCCGGAAGTGCTTGACATTGGGGAATTCAGCGAGAGCCTGACCTATTGCATCTCC
CGCCGTGCACAGGGTGTCACGTTGCAAGACCTGCCTGAAACCGAACTGCCCGCTGTTCTGCAGCCGGTCG
CGGAGGCCATGGATGCGATCGCTGCGGCCGATCTTAGCCAGACGAGCGGGTTCGGCCCATTCGGACCGCA
AGGAATCGGTCAATACACTACATGGCGTGATTTCATATGCGCGATTGCTGATCCCCATGTGTATCACTGG
CAAACTGTGATGGACGACACCGTCAGTGCGTCCGTCGCGCAGGCTCTCGATGAGCTGATGCTTTGGGCCG
AGGACTGCCCCGAAGTCCGGCACCTCGTGCACGCGGATTTCGGCTCCAACAATGTCCTGACGGACAATGG
CCGCATAACAGCGGTCATTGACTGGAGCGAGGCGATGTTCGGGGATTCCCAATACGAGGTCGCCAACATC
TTCTTCTGGAGGCCGTGGTTGGCTTGTATGGAGCAGCAGACGCGCTACTTCGAGCGGAGGCATCCGGAGC
TTGCAGGATCGCCGCGGCTCCGGGCGTATATGCTCCGCATTGGTCTTGACCAACTCTATCAGAGCTTGGT
TGACGGCAATTTCGATGATGCAGCTTGGGCGCAGGGTCGATGCGACGCAATCGTCCGATCCGGAGCCGGG
ACTGTCGGGCGTACACAAATCGCCCGCAGAAGCGCGGCCGTCTGGACCGATGGCTGTGTAGAAGTACTCG
CCGATAGTGGAAACCGACGCCCCAGCACTCGTCCGAGGGCAAAGGAATAGCACGTACTACGAGATTTCGA
TTCCACCGCCGCCTTCTATGAAAGGTTGGGCTTCGGAATCGTTTTCCGGGACGCCGGCTGGATGATCCTC
CAGCGCGGGGATCTCATGCTGGAGTTCTTCGCCCACCCCAACTTGTTTATTGCAGCTTATAATGGTTACA
AATAAAGCAATAGCATCACAAATTTCACAAATAAAGCATTTTTTTCACTGCATTCTAGTTGTGGTTTGTC
CAAACTCATCAATGTATCTTATCATGTCTGTATACCGTCGACCTCTAGCTAGAGCTTGGCGTAATCATGG
TCATAGCTGTTTCCTGTGTGAAATTGTTATCCGCTCACAATTCCACACAACATACGAGCCGGAAGCATAA
AGTGTAAAGCCTGGGGTGCCTAATGAGTGAGCTAACTCACATTAATTGCGTTGCGCTCACTGCCCGCTTT
CCAGTCGGGAAACCTGTCGTGCCAGCTGCATTAATGAATCGGCCAACGCGCGGG
