Features (pLannotate 1.2.2; 25 found; start..end, strand, type, name):
      1..380     +  enhancer       CMV enhancer: human cytomegalovirus immediate early enhancer
    381..584     +  promoter       CMV promoter: human cytomegalovirus (CMV) immediate early promoter
    586..605     +  promoter       PLtetO-1 promoter (fragment): modified phage lambda PL promoter with tet operator sites (Lutz and Bujard, 1997)
    607..626     +  promoter       PLtetO-1 promoter (fragment): modified phage lambda PL promoter with tet operator sites (Lutz and Bujard, 1997)
    634..667     +  promoter       TRE3GV promoter (fragment): 3rd-generation Tet-responsive promoter that can be activated by binding of Tet-On® 3G, optimized for retroviral and lentiviral vectors
    761..2254    +  CDS            CRY2PHR: N-terminal photolyase homology region of Arabidopsis thaliana cryptochrome 2 binds to CIB1 upon exposure to blue light (Kennedy et al., 2010)
   2288..2992    +  CDS            mCherry: mCherry is a basic (constitutively fluorescent) red fluorescent protein published in 2004, derived from Discosoma sp.. It is reported to be a very rapidly-maturing monomer with low acid sensitivity.
   3077..4564    +  CDS            PLD_STRAT (fragment): Experimental evidence at protein level: Swiss-Prot protein existence level 1. From Streptomyces antibioticus.
   4670..5179    +  CDS            CIBN: N-terminal portion of the CIB1 transcription factor from Arabidopsis thaliana binds to CRY2 (cryptochrome 2) that has absorbed blue light (Kennedy et al., 2010)
   5198..5398    +  CDS            SACM1L (fragment): SAC1_BOVIN - Also known as SAC1 From Bos taurus (Bovine).
   5512..5736    +  polyA_signal   bGH poly(A) signal: bovine growth hormone polyadenylation signal
   5740..5761    +  promoter       SV40 promoter (fragment): SV40 enhancer and early promoter
   5782..6015    +  rep_origin     f1 ori (fragment) (sequence partly withheld): f1 bacteriophage origin of replication; arrow indicates direction of (+) strand synthesis
   6020..6067    +  protein_bind   FRT: FLP-mediated recombination occurs in the 8-bp core sequence TCTAGAAA (Turan and Bode, 2011). FLP recombinase from the Saccharomyces cerevisiae 2μ plasmid
   6075..7097    +  CDS            HygR: aminoglycoside phosphotransferase from E. coli; aph(4)-Ia; confers resistance to hygromycin
   7107..7232    +  CDS            ble (fragment): BLE_KLEPN - Experimental evidence at protein level: Swiss-Prot protein existence level 1. Binding protein with a strong affinity to the bleomycin family of antibiotics. Binds to CL990; an antimitotic-antibiotic compound. From Klebsiella pneumoniae.
   7227..7348    +  polyA_signal   SV40 poly(A) signal: SV40 polyadenylation signal
   7421..7437    -  protein_bind   lac operator: The lac repressor binds to the lac operator to inhibit transcription in E. coli. This inhibition can be relieved by adding lactose or isopropyl-β-D-thiogalactopyranoside (IPTG). lac repressor encoded by lacI
   7445..7475    -  promoter       lac promoter: promoter for the E. coli lac operon
   7490..7511    -  protein_bind   CAP binding site: CAP binding activates transcription in the presence of cAMP. E. coli catabolite activator protein
   7524..7616    -  CDS            lacI (fragment): lac repressor; lacI; The lac repressor binds to the lac operator to inhibit transcription in E. coli. This inhibition can be relieved by adding lactose or isopropyl-β-D-thiogalactopyranoside (IPTG).
   7799..8387    -  rep_origin     ori: high-copy-number ColE1/pMB1/pBR322/pUC origin of replication
   8558..9418    -  CDS            AmpR: β-lactamase; bla; confers resistance to ampicillin, carbenicillin, and related antibiotics
   9419..9523    -  promoter       AmpR promoter: bla
   9582..9634    -  misc_feature   bom (fragment): basis of mobility region from pBR322
>Addgene plasmid #140059 | Endoplasmic reticulum-targeted optodPLD | addgene full sequence | sequence record 275746 | Addgene NGS Result
GACATTGATTATTGACTAGTTATTAATAGTAATCAATTACGGGGTCATTAGTTCATAGCCCATATATGGA
GTTCCGCGTTACATAACTTACGGTAAATGGCCCGCCTGGCTGACCGCCCAACGACCCCCGCCCATTGACG
TCAATAATGACGTATGTTCCCATAGTAACGCCAATAGGGACTTTCCATTGACGTCAATGGGTGGAGTATT
TACGGTAAACTGCCCACTTGGCAGTACATCAAGTGTATCATATGCCAAGTACGCCCCCTATTGACGTCAA
TGACGGTAAATGGCCCGCCTGGCATTATGCCCAGTACATGACCTTATGGGACTTTCCTACTTGGCAGTAC
ATCTACGTATTAGTCATCGCTATTACCATGGTGATGCGGTTTTGGCAGTACATCAATGGGCGTGGATAGC
GGTTTGACTCACGGGGATTTCCAAGTCTCCACCCCATTGACGTCAATGGGAGTTTGTTTTGGCACCAAAA
TCAACGGGACTTTCCAAAATGTCGTAACAACTCCGCCCCATTGACGCAAATGGGCGGTAGGCGTGTACGG
TGGGAGGTCTATATAAGCAGAGCTCTCCCTATCAGTGATAGAGATCTCCCTATCAGTGATAGAGATCGTC
GACGAGCTCGTTTAGTGAACCGTCAGATCGCCTGGAGACGCCATCCACGCTGTTTTGACCTCCATAGAAG
ACACCGGGACCGATCCAGCCTCCGGACTCTAGCGTTTAAACTTAAGCTTGGTACGCCACCATGAAGATGG
ACAAAAAGACTATAGTTTGGTTTAGAAGAGACCTAAGGATTGAGGATAATCCTGCATTAGCAGCAGCTGC
TCACGAAGGATCTGTTTTTCCTGTCTTCATTTGGTGTCCTGAAGAAGAAGGACAGTTTTATCCTGGAAGA
GCTTCAAGATGGTGGATGAAACAATCACTTGCTCACTTATCTCAATCCTTGAAGGCTCTTGGATCTGACC
TCACTTTAATCAAAACCCACAACACGATTTCAGCGATCTTGGATTGTATCCGCGTTACCGGTGCTACAAA
AGTCGTCTTTAACCACCTCTATGATCCTGTTTCGTTAGTTCGGGACCATACCGTAAAGGAGAAGCTGGTG
GAACGTGGGATCTCTGTGCAAAGCTACAATGGAGATCTATTGTATGAACCGTGGGAGATATACTGCGAAA
AGGGCAAACCTTTTACGAGTTTCAATTCTTACTGGAGGAAATGCTTAGATATGTCGATTGAATCCGTTAT
GCTTCCTCCTCCTTGGCGGTTGATGCCAATAACTGCAGCGGCTGAAGCGATTTGGGCGTGTTCGATTGAA
GAACTAGGGCTGGAGAATGAGGCCGAGAAACCGAGCAATGCGTTGTTAACTAGAGCTTGGTCTCCAGGAT
GGAGCAATGCTGATAAGTTACTAAATGAGTTCATCGAGAAGCAGTTGATAGATTATGCAAAGAACAGCAA
GAAAGTTGTTGGGAATTCTACTTCACTACTTTCTCCGTATCTCCATTTCGGGGAAATAAGCGTCAGACAC
GTTTTCCAGTGTGCCCGGATGAAACAAATTATATGGGCAAGAGATAAGAACAGTGAAGGAGAAGAAAGTG
CAGATCTTTTTCTTAGGGGAATCGGTTTAAGAGAGTATTCTCGGTATATATGTTTCAACTTCCCGTTTAC
TCACGAGCAATCGTTGTTGAGTCATCTTCGGTTTTTCCCTTGGGATGCTGATGTTGATAAGTTCAAGGCC
TGGAGACAAGGCAGGACCGGTTATCCGTTGGTGGATGCCGGAATGAGAGAGCTTTGGGCTACCGGATGGA
TGCATAACAGAATAAGAGTGATTGTTTCAAGCTTTGCTGTGAAGTTTCTTCTCCTTCCATGGAAATGGGG
AATGAAGTATTTCTGGGATACACTTTTGGATGCTGATTTGGAATGTGACATCCTTGGCTGGCAGTATATC
TCTGGGAGTATCCCCGATGGCCACGAGCTTGATCGCTTGGACAATCCCGCGTTACAAGGCGCCAAATATG
ACCCAGAAGGTGAGTACATAAGGCAATGGCTTCCCGAGCTTGCGAGATTGCCAACTGAATGGATCCATCA
TCCATGGGACGCTCCTTTAACCGTACTCAAAGCTTCTGGTGTGGAACTCGGAACAAACTATGCGAAACCC
ATTGTAGACATCGACACAGCTCGTGAGCTACTAGCTAAAGCTATTTCAAGAACCCGTGAAGCACAGATCA
TGATCGGAGCAGCAGGTGGAGGCGGTTCAGGCGGAGGTGGCAGCGGCGTGAGCAAGGGCGAGGAGGATAA
CATGGCCATCATCAAGGAGTTCATGCGCTTCAAGGTGCACATGGAGGGCTCCGTGAACGGCCACGAGTTC
GAGATCGAGGGCGAGGGCGAGGGCCGCCCCTACGAGGGCACCCAGACCGCCAAGCTGAAGGTGACCAAGG
GTGGCCCCCTGCCCTTCGCCTGGGACATCCTGTCCCCTCAGTTCATGTACGGCTCCAAGGCCTACGTGAA
GCACCCCGCCGACATCCCCGACTACTTGAAGCTGTCCTTCCCCGAGGGCTTCAAGTGGGAGCGCGTGATG
AACTTCGAGGACGGCGGCGTGGTGACCGTGACCCAGGACTCCTCCCTGCAGGACGGCGAGTTCATCTACA
AGGTGAAGCTGCGCGGCACCAACTTCCCCTCCGACGGCCCCGTAATGCAGAAGAAGACCATGGGCTGGGA
GGCCTCCTCCGAGCGGATGTACCCCGAGGACGGCGCCCTGAAGGGCGAGATCAAGCAGAGGCTGAAGCTG
AAGGACGGCGGCCACTACGACGCTGAGGTCAAGACCACCTACAAGGCCAAGAAGCCCGTGCAGCTGCCCG
GCGCCTACAACGTCAACATCAAGTTGGACATCACCTCCCACAACGAGGACTACACCATCGTGGAACAGTA
CGAACGCGCCGAGGGCCGCCACTCCACCGGCGGCATGGACGAGCTGTACAAGAGATCTCGAAGCGCGGCC
GCGGGAGCAGGAGGAGCAGCTCGAGGCGCAGCAGCGGGAGCAGGAGGAGCAGGTCGATCGGGCGGATCTG
CAGATTCAGCTACACCACATTTGGACGCCGTTGAGCAAACATTGAGGCAAGTGTCCCCAGGCCTGGAGGG
CGATGTATGGGAAAGAACTAGTGGAAATAAATTGGACGGAAGTGCCGCTGATCCCAGTGATTGGTTGTTG
CAAACCCCAGGATGTTGGGGCGATGATAAATGCGCTGACAGAGTTGGGACAAAAAGGTTGCTGGCTAAGA
TGACTGAAAATATAGGGAATGCCACCAGAACCGTAGATATTAGTACACTTGCACCTTTCCCAAACGGCGC
ATTCCAAGACGCTATTGTCGCTGGTTTGAAGGAGTCCGCAGCTAAAGGCAATAAGTTGAAAGTTAGGATA
CTGGTTGGGGCTGCACCCGTCTACCACATGAATGTAATACCTTCCAAGTATAGGGACGAATTGACTGCAA
AACTTGGCAAAGCCGCAGAAAACATAACTTTGAACGTGGCTAGTATGACTACATCAAAAACAGCTTTCTC
CTGGAACGCTAGCAAAATCTTGGTTGTAGACGGGCAAAGTGCCCTTACTGGTGGAATAAATAGCTGGAAG
GATGATTACTTGGATACTACTCATCCAGTGTCTGATGTTGATCTTGCACTGACCGGACCAGCTGCAGGCT
CTGCCGGTAGATACCTTGACACTTTGTGGACATGGACCTGCCAAAACAAGAGTAACATCGCTTCCGTCTG
GTTTGCAGCTTCCGGCAACGCAGGGTGCATGCCCACTATGCATAAAGATACAAACCCCAAGGCATCACCT
GCCACCGGGAATGTCCCAGTAATAGCCGTTGGAGGGTTGGGCGTTGGCATCAAAGATGTGGACCCCAAGT
CCACTTTCAGGCCCGATCTGCCAACAGCTAGCGATACTAAGTGTGTGGTAGGACTTCACGACAATACTAA
CGCCGATAGAGACTATGATACAGTCAACCCAGAAGAGAGTGCCTTGAGAGCTCTTGTTGCTTCAGCAAAA
GGTCACATTGAAATATCTCAGCAGGATTTGAACGCTACATGTCCACCCTTGCCTAGGTATGACATTAGAT
TGTACGATGCCTTGGCTGCTAAAATGGCTGCTGGGGTTAAGGTGAGAATTGTGGTTAGCGACCCAGCCAA
CAGGGGCGCAGTGGGCAGTGGGGGTTACAGCCAAATAAAATCACTTAGTGAAATATCAGACACTTTGAGA
AACAGGCTTGCAAATATCACAGGCGGTCAACAAGCTGCCAAAACTGCAATGTGTAGCAATTTGCAGCTTG
CAACCTTTAGATCCTCCCCCAACGGCAAATGGGCAGACGGGCATCCTTATGCCCAACACCATAAGTTGGT
TTCCGTCGACTCATCCACATTTTATATCGGTTCAAAAAATTTGTACCCATCCTGGCTGCAAGATTTTGGC
TACATAGTGGAATCCCCAGAGGCTGCCAAGCAACTGGATGCCAAATTGCTTGACCCTCAGTGGAAGTACT
CACAGGAGACTGCAACAGTGGATTACGCAAGAGGAATCTGCAACGCTGGAAGCGGCGCTACAAACTTTAG
TCTGCTCAAGCAGGCTGGCGATGTCGAGGAAAACCCAGGTCCCGGTACCATGAATGGAGCTATAGGAGGT
GACCTTTTGCTCAATTTTCCTGACATGTCGGTCCTAGAGCGCCAAAGGGCTCACCTCAAGTACCTCAATC
CCACCTTTGATTCTCCTCTCGCCGGCTTCTTTGCCGATTCTTCAATGATTACCGGCGGCGAGATGGACAG
CTATCTTTCGACTGCCGGTTTGAATCTTCCGATGATGTACGGTGAGACGACGGTGGAAGGTGATTCAAGA
CTCTCAATTTCGCCGGAAACGACGCTTGGGACTGGAAATTTCAAGGCAGCGAAGTTTGATACAGAGACTA
AGGATTGTAATGAGGCGGCGAAGAAGATGACGATGAACAGAGATGACCTAGTAGAAGAAGGAGAAGAAGA
GAAGTCGAAAATAACAGAGCAAAACAATGGGAGCACAAAAAGCATCAAGAAGATGAAACACAAAGCCAAG
AAAGAAGAGAACAATTTCTCTAATGATTCATCTAAAGTGACGAAGGAATTGGAGAAAACGGATTATATTC
ATGTGACCGGTGGCGCCTTCCTGGCTTTGCCTGTTATCATGGTTGTTGCCTTTTCAATGTGCATTATCTG
TTTGCTTATGGCTGGTGACACTTGGACAGAAACACTGGCCTATGTGCTCTTCTGGGGAGTTGCAAGCATT
GGAACATTTTTTATCATTCTTTACAATGGCAAAGATTTTGTCGATGCTCCCAGACTGGTCCAGAAAGAAA
AGATAGACTGAGTACCGAGCTCGGATCCACTAGTCCAGTGTGGTGGAATTCTGCAGATATCCAGCACAGT
GGCGGCCGCTCGAGTCTAGAGGGCCCGTTTAAACCCGCTGATCAGCCTCGACTGTGCCTTCTAGTTGCCA
GCCATCTGTTGTTTGCCCCTCCCCCGTGCCTTCCTTGACCCTGGAAGGTGCCACTCCCACTGTCCTTTCC
TAATAAAATGAGGAAATTGCATCGCATTGTCTGAGTAGGTGTCATTCTATTCTGGGGGGTGGGGTGGGGC
AGGACAGCAAGGGGGAGGATTGGGAAGACAATAGCAGGCATGCTGGGGATGCGGTGGGCTCTATGGCTTC
TGAGGCGGAAAGAACCAGCTGGGGCTCTAGGGGGTATCCCC
[124 nt withheld, positions 5782-5905]
C
[91 nt withheld, positions 5907-5997]
AGGGTGATGGTTCACGTACCTAGAAGTTCCTATTCCGAAGTTCCTATTCTCTAGAAAGTATAGGAACTTC
CTTGGCCAAAAAGCCTGAACTCACCGCGACGTCTGTCGAGAAGTTTCTGATCGAAAAGTTCGACAGCGTC
TCCGACCTGATGCAGCTCTCGGAGGGCGAAGAATCTCGTGCTTTCAGCTTCGATGTAGGAGGGCGTGGAT
ATGTCCTGCGGGTAAATAGCTGCGCCGATGGTTTCTACAAAGATCGTTATGTTTATCGGCACTTTGCATC
GGCCGCGCTCCCGATTCCGGAAGTGCTTGACATTGGGGAATTCAGCGAGAGCCTGACCTATTGCATCTCC
CGCCGTGCACAGGGTGTCACGTTGCAAGACCTGCCTGAAACCGAACTGCCCGCTGTTCTGCAGCCGGTCG
CGGAGGCCATGGATGCGATCGCTGCGGCCGATCTTAGCCAGACGAGCGGGTTCGGCCCATTCGGACCGCA
AGGAATCGGTCAATACACTACATGGCGTGATTTCATATGCGCGATTGCTGATCCCCATGTGTATCACTGG
CAAACTGTGATGGACGACACCGTCAGTGCGTCCGTCGCGCAGGCTCTCGATGAGCTGATGCTTTGGGCCG
AGGACTGCCCCGAAGTCCGGCACCTCGTGCACGCGGATTTCGGCTCCAACAATGTCCTGACGGACAATGG
CCGCATAACAGCGGTCATTGACTGGAGCGAGGCGATGTTCGGGGATTCCCAATACGAGGTCGCCAACATC
TTCTTCTGGAGGCCGTGGTTGGCTTGTATGGAGCAGCAGACGCGCTACTTCGAGCGGAGGCATCCGGAGC
TTGCAGGATCGCCGCGGCTCCGGGCGTATATGCTCCGCATTGGTCTTGACCAACTCTATCAGAGCTTGGT
TGACGGCAATTTCGATGATGCAGCTTGGGCGCAGGGTCGATGCGACGCAATCGTCCGATCCGGAGCCGGG
ACTGTCGGGCGTACACAAATCGCCCGCAGAAGCGCGGCCGTCTGGACCGATGGCTGTGTAGAAGTACTCG
CCGATAGTGGAAACCGACGCCCCAGCACTCGTCCGAGGGCAAAGGAATAGCACGTACTACGAGATTTCGA
TTCCACCGCCGCCTTCTATGAAAGGTTGGGCTTCGGAATCGTTTTCCGGGACGCCGGCTGGATGATCCTC
CAGCGCGGGGATCTCATGCTGGAGTTCTTCGCCCACCCCAACTTGTTTATTGCAGCTTATAATGGTTACA
AATAAAGCAATAGCATCACAAATTTCACAAATAAAGCATTTTTTTCACTGCATTCTAGTTGTGGTTTGTC
CAAACTCATCAATGTATCTTATCATGTCTGTATACCGTCGACCTCTAGCTAGAGCTTGGCGTAATCATGG
TCATAGCTGTTTCCTGTGTGAAATTGTTATCCGCTCACAATTCCACACAACATACGAGCCGGAAGCATAA
AGTGTAAAGCCTGGGGTGCCTAATGAGTGAGCTAACTCACATTAATTGCGTTGCGCTCACTGCCCGCTTT
CCAGTCGGGAAACCTGTCGTGCCAGCTGCATTAATGAATCGGCCAACGCGCGGGGAGAGGCGGTTTGCGT
ATTGGGCGCTCTTCCGCTTCCTCGCTCACTGACTCGCTGCGCTCGGTCGTTCGGCTGCGGCGAGCGGTAT
CAGCTCACTCAAAGGCGGTAATACGGTTATCCACAGAATCAGGGGATAACGCAGGAAAGAACATGTGAGC
AAAAGGCCAGCAAAAGGCCAGGAACCGTAAAAAGGCCGCGTTGCTGGCGTTTTTCCATAGGCTCCGCCCC
CCTGACGAGCATCACAAAAATCGACGCTCAAGTCAGAGGTGGCGAAACCCGACAGGACTATAAAGATACC
AGGCGTTTCCCCCTGGAAGCTCCCTCGTGCGCTCTCCTGTTCCGACCCTGCCGCTTACCGGATACCTGTC
CGCCTTTCTCCCTTCGGGAAGCGTGGCGCTTTCTCATAGCTCACGCTGTAGGTATCTCAGTTCGGTGTAG
GTCGTTCGCTCCAAGCTGGGCTGTGTGCACGAACCCCCCGTTCAGCCCGACCGCTGCGCCTTATCCGGTA
ACTATCGTCTTGAGTCCAACCCGGTAAGACACGACTTATCGCCACTGGCAGCAGCCACTGGTAACAGGAT
TAGCAGAGCGAGGTATGTAGGCGGTGCTACAGAGTTCTTGAAGTGGTGGCCTAACTACGGCTACACTAGA
AGAACAGTATTTGGTATCTGCGCTCTGCTGAAGCCAGTTACCTTCGGAAAAAGAGTTGGTAGCTCTTGAT
CCGGCAAACAAACCACCGCTGGTAGCGGTGGTTTTTTTGTTTGCAAGCAGCAGATTACGCGCAGAAAAAA
AGGATCTCAAGAAGATCCTTTGATCTTTTCTACGGGGTCTGACGCTCAGTGGAACGAAAACTCACGTTAA
GGGATTTTGGTCATGAGATTATCAAAAAGGATCTTCACCTAGATCCTTTTAAATTAAAAATGAAGTTTTA
AATCAATCTAAAGTATATATGAGTAAACTTGGTCTGACAGTTACCAATGCTTAATCAGTGAGGCACCTAT
CTCAGCGATCTGTCTATTTCGTTCATCCATAGTTGCCTGACTCCCCGTCGTGTAGATAACTACGATACGG
GAGGGCTTACCATCTGGCCCCAGTGCTGCAATGATACCGCGAGACCCACGCTCACCGGCTCCAGATTTAT
CAGCAATAAACCAGCCAGCCGGAAGGGCCGAGCGCAGAAGTGGTCCTGCAACTTTATCCGCCTCCATCCA
GTCTATTAATTGTTGCCGGGAAGCTAGAGTAAGTAGTTCGCCAGTTAATAGTTTGCGCAACGTTGTTGCC
ATTGCTACAGGCATCGTGGTGTCACGCTCGTCGTTTGGTATGGCTTCATTCAGCTCCGGTTCCCAACGAT
CAAGGCGAGTTACATGATCCCCCATGTTGTGCAAAAAAGCGGTTAGCTCCTTCGGTCCTCCGATCGTTGT
CAGAAGTAAGTTGGCCGCAGTGTTATCACTCATGGTTATGGCAGCACTGCATAATTCTCTTACTGTCATG
CCATCCGTAAGATGCTTTTCTGTGACTGGTGAGTACTCAACCAAGTCATTCTGAGAATAGTGTATGCGGC
GACCGAGTTGCTCTTGCCCGGCGTCAATACGGGATAATACCGCGCCACATAGCAGAACTTTAAAAGTGCT
CATCATTGGAAAACGTTCTTCGGGGCGAAAACTCTCAAGGATCTTACCGCTGTTGAGATCCAGTTCGATG
TAACCCACTCGTGCACCCAACTGATCTTCAGCATCTTTTACTTTCACCAGCGTTTCTGGGTGAGCAAAAA
CAGGAAGGCAAAATGCCGCAAAAAAGGGAATAAGGGCGACACGGAAATGTTGAATACTCATACTCTTCCT
TTTTCAATATTATTGAAGCATTTATCAGGGTTATTGTCTCATGAGCGGATACATATTTGAATGTATTTAG
AAAAATAAACAAATAGGGGTTCCGCGCACATTTCCCCGAAAAGTGCCACCTGACGTCGACGGATCGGGAG
ATCTCCCGATCCCCTATGGTGCACTCTCAGTACAATCTGCTCTGATGCCGCATAGTTAAGCCAGTATCTG
CTCCCTGCTTGTGTGTTGGAGGTCGCTGAGTAGTGCGCGAGCAAAATTTAAGCTACAACAAGGCAAGGCT
TGACCGACAATTGCATGAAGAATCTGCTTAGGGTTAGGCGTTTTGCGCTGCTTCGCGATGTACGGGCCAG
ATATACGCGTT
